>Addgene plasmid #20163 | pBS-Squ:mCherry | depositor partial sequence | sequence record 9500 | Author sequence
GGTACCGATCTGGTAGCACAACTGACAATAGGTTTTTAGGATTCTAATAGCCATGGTCCTAGTCTCAGTA
GTATTCACATTTGTAATATAATTTTATATTTTATAATATAATTTATAGTCTTAATATTTATTTATTTTAG
GAGCTCCAACAATTAGCACTTTTGCACAGTAATTTTTAGCATATTCTGCGGTATTTTCTGATAAATTGAA
ACCGCCTCTATGCTGGTCACACTTGGCCTTCTCGTCGAACCGAAATTATAAAAGACAAAAGTGCAGCTGG
TCGAAAGTTGCATTAACGAAACTTCGATAGTATTAAACACTCGGCATTCGGCAGCTGTGAGTATGAATCA
AATCAGGCGTAATCAAGCAATCATATTCGATAAAATAAACGAACTGAACTCCCAAAGGGCGCTGCCCTAT
GTGAGTGTGCGTGTGTGTTAGTGTATGCGTATGAGTCAGCGTCGGCAGCGCGCAAATGAAAACAATTGTT
TTTGTGCTATAATTCCATTTAAATGTCCATTCGAAAGTAATAAATCAACGAAGTCGCAAACATTTGGCCC
AACTTGAGTTCTCGAGTGAATTTGGGTGCTTCAACTGCGGTTTTTTTCGGGCCTTTTAAGGCTTTAATTG
AAATGCGTGTGCCAGTGTGTGTGAGAATGTTTTCAATGAGCCAAATACGTGTGCGATGTTGTTTTTGTTA
ACCGCAGTTCAACAGCATTGATAAACTCGCATACACATGCACGCACTGGCGCAGAGCGAGAGCGAAACTC
CCATACGTGTCATTTTCGTTTGCGCGAGTGACTCAGAGAGCTGCGCATGTGTGCGTGCATGAGTCGTACT
CACAGTGGGCGCCCGATAAGGTGGACTTGTAACTGTAGCGGAAGCGTTGAGCCATCAAGCTGCCTTTGCA
TTATCTTTTCTGGCCTAAAACTATATTAAAACTATTTGTTTATAAATATAATTTGTAGTTCGCCCATTTT
AGGCAATGGCCAAACCTTCATTCCTTAAAAAACGTTAAAGAGCAGCATTAAGATGTTCGTTCCGTTGTGA
TAAGCATATGCATGGTGTACTCACTGTAGCGAGCGTCCACTGTATGTTGACACAGTTTGTTTGGGGAGCA
ATGAAAATCGGTTTCAGCGGAATTCGCTGCAATATGTCTATATATAGCCATAAATACATACCCGGCCAAC
GAAATGCTAATGTGAGTCGTCGTTTTTCGATTTCAGATCCACGCCGCACACACATCACTCCAGCGCGAAG
CACTAGTGCCACCAGCTCCATAGGCCGGCTCCATTTAGCTCCATTAACCGCATCAGAACCACCAATCCAA
CAGCAACCATGTCATCCCGTAAGACCGCCGGACGTCGCGCCACCACCAAGAAGCGCGCCCAACGCGCCAC
CTCCAATGTGTTCGCCATGTTCGATCAGGCGCAGATTGCCGAGTTCAAGGAGGCATTCAACATGATCGAC
CAGAACCGTGATGGCTTCGTCGAGAAGGAGGATCTGCACGACATGCTGGCCTCGCTGGGCAAGAACCCAA
CGGACGACTATCTCGATGGCATGATGAACGAAGCGCCCGGACCCATCAACTTCACCATGTTCCTCACGCT
CTTCGGCGAGCGGCTGCAGGGCACCGATCCCGAGGATGTGATCAAGAACGCCTTCGGCTGCTTCGACGAG
GAGAATATGGGCGTCCTGCCCGAGGATCGTCTGAGGGAGCTGCTGACCACCATGGGTGATCGGTTCACAG
ACGAGGATGTATGTTGTCAAGTTGTTTACGATATCAAGTCGGAGTGTGCCCTTACAACTTCTTTTCCATT
TACATTCACAGGTGGACGAGATGTATCGGGAGGCGCCCATCAAGAACGGTCTGTTCGACTACCTCGAATT
CACGCGCATCCTTAAGCACGGTGCCAAGGACAAGGATGAGCAGGTCGACGGTATCGATGTCGCCACCATG
GTGAGCAAGGGCGAGGAGGATAACATGGCCATCATCAAGGAGTTCATGCGCTTCAAGGTGCACATGGAGG
GCTCCGTGAACGGCCACGAGTTCGAGATCGAGGGCGAGGGCGAGGGCCGCCCCTACGAGGGCACCCAGAC
CGCCAAGCTGAAGGTGACCAAGGGTGGCCCCCTGCCCTTCGCCTGGGACATCCTGTCCCCTCAGTTCATG
TACGGCTCCAAGGCCTACGTGAAGCACCCCGCCGACATCCCCGACTACTTGAAGCTGTCCTTCCCCGAGG
GCTTCAAGTGGGAGCGCGTGATGAACTTCGAGGACGGCGGCGTGGTGACCGTGACCCAGGACTCCTCCCT
GCAGGACGGCGAGTTCATCTACAAGGTGAAGCTGCGCGGCACCAACTTCCCCTCCGACGGCCCCGTAATG
CAGAAGAAGACCATGGGCTGGGAGGCCTCCTCCGAGAGAATGTACCCCGAGGACGGCGCCCTGAAGGGCG
AGATCAAGCAGAGGCTGAAGCTGAAGGACGGCGGCCACTACGACGCTGAGGTCAAGACCACCTACAAGGC
CAAGAAGCCCGTGCAGCTGCCCGGCGCCTACAACGTCAACATCAAGTTGGACATCACCTCCCACAACGAG
GACTACACCATCGTGGAACAGTACGAACGCGCCGAGGGCCGCCACTCCACCGGCGGCATGGACGAGCTGT
ACAAGTAACATTCGTAGAATTGGGATCCCCAGCAGTCGATTCACTAGCCAGCTGCCTCTCCAATCAGCCT
GTCCAAACTATCCATCATGAGTTTCGTTTTGATAATTTAATATATACAAGTATAAATATTTTTTTTTTTT
GGTTTCGCGCCTTCTGTTCTTTGATTCCTGATAATCCTGTACTTATCCGTGCATTTGAATTAAACAAAAA
GTAGCCAACACCAGCGATTGTTATGTACGACAGTGTAGTGTGTGAGATGTTGGTGCCAGATAACACGATT
TCCCGAAAAACTCCTTTCATAAGTATTAACTCATTGAATATACATATATATTACCTATATACAAATACAT
ACTTATACAAGAATGTGGCAATAAACCTTTGTTTTTCTTACACTCGAGAACGTGCGCACGTCCAACCAAA
CAGATGTCTGCAGAAATCCTTCAGCCAAAAGCAACTGATCAAACAATAGAAACTTTGGAATATGTACCCC
GCATGGCTAACTAAGCATGATCACTAGCATGATGTGATAAAAGTATGTAGCTTCAAATGTGGAGGGAAAT
TGAAAGAGATTTCGGAAATTAGTCAAAATTTTCTTGGAACCTTCGACAAGCTGACTAATGAGTTCATGTC
CAAAAGACTCGAACTTGTAAACTCATATCTTATCTCACATTATTTTTGATTCGAAGATATTTCAGCTTCT
GCAAATATATGTTTTTCAAGAATTTATTTAAAAAAAATCAATTAAATAGATGGCTTAATGTTCGAAACAC
TCAACGTTGTATATTACACACTTTTTGGACAACTATTAATTTAAAAGAAAACACGAACATTTGAAAATCT
AGA
