>Addgene plasmid #20163 | pBS-Squ:mCherry | addgene partial sequence | sequence record 25971 | T3 5'-GCAATTAACCCTCACTAAAGG-3'
GGTCGACTGGTGCCACTGACATAGGTTTTTAGGATTCTAATAGCCATGGTCCTAGTCTCAGTAGTATTCA
CATTTGTAATATAATTTTATATTTTATAATATAATTTATAGTCTTAATATTTATTTATTTTAGGAGCTCC
AACAATTAGCACTTTTGCACAGTAATTTTTAGCATATTCTGCGGTATTTTCTGATAAATTGAAACCGCCT
CTATGCTGGTCACACTTGGCCTTCTCGTCGAACCGAAATTATAAAAGACAAAAGTGCAGCTGGTCGAAAG
TTGCATTAACGAAACTTCGATAGTATTAAACACTCGGCATTCGGCAGCTGTGAGTATGAATCAAATCAGG
CGTAATCAAGCAATCATATTCGATAAAATAAACGAACTGAACTCCCAAAGGGCGCTGCCCTATGTGAGTG
TGCGTGTGTGTTAGTGTATGCGTATGAGTCAGCGTCGGCAGCGCGCAAATGAAAACAATTGTTTTTGTGC
TATAATTCCATTTAAATGTCCATTCGAAAGTAATAAATCAACGAAGTCGCAAACATTTGGCCCAACTTGA
GTTCTCGAGTGAATTTGGGTGCTTCAACTGCGGTTTTTTTCGGGCCTTTTAAGGCTTTAATTGAAATGCG
TGTGCCAGTGTGTGTGAGAATGTTTTCAATGAGCCAAATACGTGTGCGATGTTGTTTTTGTTAACCGCAG
TTCAACAGCATTGATAAACTCGCATACACATGCACGCACTGGCGCAGAGCGAGAGCGAACTCCCATACGT
G
