>Addgene plasmid #20163 | pBS-Squ:mCherry | addgene partial sequence | sequence record 152098 | T7 5'-TAATACGACTCACTATAGGG-3'
GCCGCTCTAGATTTTCAAATGTTCGTGTTTTCTTTTAAATTAATAGTTGTCCAAAAAGTGTGTAATATAC
AACGTTGAGTGTTTCGAACATTAAGCCATCTATTTAATTGATTTTTTTTTTAAATAAATTCTTGAAAAAC
ATATATTTGCAGAAGCTGAAATATCTTCGAATCAAAAATAATGTGAGATAAGATATGAGTTTACAAGTTC
GAGTCTTTTGGACATGAACTCATTAGTCAGCTTGTCGAAGGTTCCAAGAAAATTTTGACTAATTTCCGAA
ATCTCTTTCAATTTCCCTCCACATTTGAAGCTACATACTTTTATCACATCATGCTAGTGATCATGCTTAG
TTAGCCATGCGGGGTACATATTCCAAAGTTTCTATTGTTTGATCAGTTGCTTTTGGCTGAAGGATTTCTG
CAGACATCTGTTTGGTTGGACGTGCGCACGTTCTCGAGTGTAAGAAAAACAAAGGTTTATTGCCACATTC
TTGTATAAGTATGTATTTGTATATAGGTAATATATATGTATATTCAATGAGTTAATACTTATGAAAGGAG
TTTTTCGGGAAATCGTGTTATCTGGCACCAACATCTCACACACTACACTGTCGTACATAACAATCGCTGG
TGTTGGCTACTTTTTGTTTAATTCAAATGCACGGATAAGTACAGGATTATCAGGAATCAAAGAACAGAAG
GCGCGAAACCAAAAAAAAAAAAATTTATACTTGTATATATTAAATTATCAAAACGAAACTCATGATGGAT
AGTTTGGACAGGCTGATTGGAGAGGCAGCTGGCTAG
