>Addgene plasmid #20163 | pBS-Squ:mCherry | addgene partial sequence | sequence record 152099 | DsRed1-C 5'-AGCTGGACATCACCTCCCACAACG-3'
GTACGAACGCGCCGAGGGCCGCCACTCCACCGGCGGCATGGACGAGCTGTACAAGTAACATTCGTAGAAT
TGGGATCCCAGCAGTCGATTCACTAGCCAGCTGCCTCTCCAATCAGCCTGTCCAAACTATCCATCATGAG
TTTCGTTTTGATAATTTAATATATACAAGTATAAATTTTTTTTTTTTTGGTTTCGCGCCTTCTGTTCTTT
GATTCCTGATAATCCTGTACTTATCCGTGCATTTGAATTAAACAAAAAGTAGCCAACACCAGCGATTGTT
ATGTACGACAGTGTAGTGTGTGAGATGTTGGTGCCAGATAACACGATTTCCCGAAAAACTCCTTTCATAA
GTATTAACTCATTGAATATACATATATATTACCTATATACAAATACATACTTATACAAGAATGTGGCAAT
AAACCTTTGTTTTTCTTACACTCGAGAACGTGCGCACGTCCAACCAAACAGATGTCTGCAGAAATCCTTC
AGCCAAAAGCAACTGATCAAACAATAGAAACTTTGGAATATGTACCCCGCATGGCTAACTAAGCATGATC
ACTAGCATGATGTGATAAAAGTATGTAGCTTCAAATGTGGAGGGAAATTGAAAGAGATTTCGGAAATTAG
TCAAAATTTTCTTGGAACCTTCGACAAGCTGACTAATGAGTTCATGTCCAAAAGACTCGAACTTGTAAAC
TCATATCTTATCTCACATTATTTTTGATTCGAAGATATTT
