[The description below was written by a language model from this plasmid's Addgene catalogue record.]
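Description:
pBS-Squ:mCherry is a high-copy pBluescript-based plasmid (backbone about 3 kb) that is propagated in E. coli under ampicillin selection. Although it is catalogued as a bacterial expression vector, nothing in the record points to a bacterial expression cassette for the insert. The plasmid looks more like a cloning or intermediate vector holding a Drosophila melanogaster fusion gene.

The insert is about 3.5 kb and lies between KpnI and XbaI sites, both of which remain intact, so the cassette can be excised as a unit. It consists of the 5' UTR and open reading frame of spaghetti squash (sqh, here abbreviated squ), which encodes the regulatory light chain of non-muscle myosin II. This is fused to the red fluorescent protein mCherry and followed by the sqh 3' UTR. The order in which the parts are listed implies that mCherry sits at the C-terminal end of the light chain, flanked by the gene's native untranslated regions. The record does not say whether the sqh promoter or other upstream regulatory sequence is included, and no annotated feature table is available to settle the question. The depositor notes several polymorphisms in the 3' UTR that are not expected to affect function.

The associated publication concerns pulsed contractions of an actin-myosin network during apical constriction. A fluorescently tagged myosin II light chain of this kind serves as a live-imaging reporter of myosin II localisation and dynamics in fly tissues. The record does not state how the cassette was transferred into a fly transformation vector or otherwise introduced into animals.
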