Addgene plasmid #20163: pBS-Squ:mCherry
Depositing lab: Eric Wieschaus. Depositing organization: Princeton University. Publication: Pulsed contractions of an actin-myosin network drive apical constriction. Martin AC, Kaschube M, Wieschaus EF. Nature. 2009 Jan 22;457(7228):495-9. doi: 10.1038/nature07522. Epub 2008 Nov 23. PubMed 19029882.
Backbone
  Vector backbone: pBluescript
  Backbone size w/o insert (bp): 3000
  Vector type: Bacterial Expression
Growth in bacteria
  Bacterial resistance: Ampicillin, 100 μg/mL
  Growth temperature: 37°C
  Growth strain: DH5alpha
  Growth instructions: DH5alpha
  Copy number: High Copy
Gene/Insert
  Gene/Insert name: spaghetti squash (squ, myosin II RLC) 5' UTR and ORF fused to mCherry followed by squ 3' UTR (alt name: sqh spaghetti squash)
  Species: D. melanogaster (fly)
  Insert size (bp): 3503
  Entrez Gene: sqh (a.k.a. Dmel_CG3595, CG3595, DmMRLC_C, Dmel\CG3595, MLC, MLRC, MRLC, Myo, Myo II, Myo-II, Myo-II RLC, MyoII, Myosin II, NMM, RLC, RLC2, RMLC, Sqh, actomyosin, myo II, myoII, myosin, myosin 2, myosin II, pMyo-II, sgh, spg, squ, ssq)
  Cloning method: Restriction Enzyme; 5′ cloning site KpnI (not destroyed); 3′ cloning site XbaI (not destroyed)
  Sequencing primers: 5′ n/a
Terms and licenses: Academic/Nonprofit Terms; Industry Terms: Not Available to Industry
Depositor comments: There are several polymorphisms in the 3’UTR of the expression construct and should not affect the function.
How to cite: pBS-Squ:mCherry was a gift from Eric Wieschaus (Addgene plasmid # 20163 ; http://n2t.net/addgene:20163 ; RRID:Addgene_20163)
